Addgene plasmid #211216: pBiT3.1-N_MLST8:1-326
Purpose: Mammalian expression of full-length human MLST8. N-terminal HiBiT tag.
Depositing lab: Cheryl Arrowsmith. Depositing organization: University of Toronto. Publication: A Target Class Ligandability Evaluation of WD40 Repeat-Containing Proteins. Ackloo S, Li F, Szewczyk M, Seitova A, Loppnau P, Zeng H, Xu J, Ahmad S, Arnautova YA, Baghaie AJ, Beldar S, Bolotokova A, Centrella PA, Chau I, Clark MA, Cuozzo JW, Dehghani-Tafti S, Disch JS, Dong A, Dumas A, Feng JA, Ghiabi P, Gibson E, Gilmer J, Goldman B, Green SR, Guie MA, Guilinger JP, Harms N, Herasymenko O, Houliston S, Hutchinson A, Kearnes S, Keefe AD, Kimani SW, Kramer T, Kutera M, Kwak HA, Lento C, Li Y, Liu J, Loup J, Machado RAC, Mulhern CJ, Perveen S, Righetto GL, Riley P, Shrestha S, Sigel EA, Silva M, Sintchak MD, Slakman BL, Taylor RD, Thompson J, Torng W, Underkoffler C, von Rechenberg M, Walsh RT, Watson I, Wilson DJ, Wolf E, Yadav M, Yazdi AK, Zhang J, Zhang Y, Santhakumar V, Edwards AM, Barsyte-Lovejoy D, Schapira M, Brown PJ, Halabelian L, Arrowsmith CH. J Med Chem. 2025 Jan 23;68(2):1092-1112. doi: 10.1021/acs.jmedchem.4c02010. Epub 2024 Nov 4. PubMed 39495097.
Backbone
  Vector backbone: pBiT3.1-N
  Backbone manufacturer: Promega
  Vector type: Mammalian Expression
  Selectable markers: Neomycin (select with G418)
Growth in bacteria
  Bacterial resistance: Kanamycin, 50 μg/mL
  Growth temperature: 37°C
  Growth strain: DH5alpha
  Copy number: High Copy
Gene/Insert
  Gene/Insert name: MLST8:M1-G326
  Species: H. sapiens (human)
  Insert size (bp): 978
  Mutation: wild type
  Entrez Gene: MLST8 (a.k.a. GBL, GbetaL, LST8, POP3, WAT1)
  Promoter: CMV
  Tag / fusion protein: MVSGWRLFKKISGSSGGSSG (N terminal on insert)
  Cloning method: Ligation Independent Cloning
  Sequencing primers: 5′ T7; 3′ TTGCTCAGCGGTGGCAGCAG
Resource information
  A portion of this plasmid was derived from a plasmid made by: Mammalian Gene Collection (BC017119)
Terms and licenses: Academic/Nonprofit Terms; Industry Terms: Not Available to Industry
Depositor comments: 5' Cloning Site: Xho1 (not destroyed), 3' Cloning Site: Xba1 (not destroyed).
How to cite: pBiT3.1-N_MLST8:1-326 was a gift from Cheryl Arrowsmith (Addgene plasmid # 211216 ; http://n2t.net/addgene:211216 ; RRID:Addgene_211216)
