[The description below was written by a language model from this plasmid's Addgene catalogue record and pLannotate feature annotations shown in this document.]
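Description:
pBiT3.1-N_MLST8:1-326 is a mammalian expression plasmid built on Promega's pBiT3.1-N backbone, carrying full-length, wild-type human MLST8 (residues M1–G326, a 978 bp insert derived from a Mammalian Gene Collection clone) fused at its N terminus to the HiBiT peptide through a short glycine/serine linker. MLST8 is a WD40-repeat protein and a subunit of both mTORC1 and mTORC2. The 5,262 nt plasmid replicates in E. coli at high copy from a ColE1/pUC-type origin and is selected with kanamycin, conferred by a neo (nptII) gene driven by the bacterial EM7 promoter.

Expression of the fusion is driven by the CMV enhancer and immediate-early promoter, followed by a chimeric β-globin/immunoglobulin intron that generally improves mRNA processing and yield. A T7 promoter immediately upstream of the coding region serves as a sequencing primer site. The transcript is terminated by an SV40 polyadenylation signal. The insert was introduced by ligation-independent cloning, and the flanking XhoI and XbaI sites are retained. A single loxP site lies between the expression cassette and the EM7-neo unit.

For mammalian selection, the catalogue entry lists neomycin/G418. However, the feature table shows only the bacterial EM7 promoter directly ahead of neo. It also shows a separate SV40 early promoter–blasticidin S deaminase–synthetic poly(A) cassette that the catalogue fields do not mention. The usable mammalian marker should therefore be checked against the sequence.

HiBiT is a small peptide that complements the LgBiT fragment to reconstitute NanoLuc luciferase, giving a luminescent readout of the tagged protein's abundance. The plasmid was deposited with a study evaluating the ligandability of WD40-repeat proteins, which fits use in cell-based assays of MLST8, though the record does not name a specific assay.
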