Features (pLannotate 1.2.2; 17 found; start..end, strand, type, name):
     24..105     -  polyA_signal   SV40 poly(A) signal: SV40 polyadenylation signal
    128..211     -  CDS            large T antigen (fragment): large T antigen from SV40 (simian virus 40)
    276..641     +  enhancer       CMV enhancer: human cytomegalovirus immediate early enhancer
    643..842     +  promoter       CMV promoter: human cytomegalovirus (CMV) immediate early promoter
    981..1113    +  intron         chimeric intron: chimera between introns from human β-globin and immunoglobulin heavy chain genes
   1157..1175    +  promoter       T7 promoter: promoter for bacteriophage T7 RNA polymerase
   1250..2227    +  CDS            MLST8: LST8_HUMAN - Also known as GBL, LST8. Experimental evidence at protein level: Swiss-Prot protein existence level 1. Subunit of both mTORC1 and mTORC2, which regulates cell growth and survival in response to nutrient and hormonal signals. mTORC1 is activated in response to growth factors or amino acids. Growth factor-stimulated mTORC1 activation involves a AKT1-mediated phosphorylation of TSC1-TSC2, which leads to the activation of the RHEB GTPase that potently activates the protein kinase activity of mTORC1. Amino acid-signaling to mTORC1 requires its relocalization to the lysosomes mediated b
   2258..2276    +  misc_feature   MCS (fragment): pUC18/19 multiple cloning site
   2325..2446    -  polyA_signal   SV40 poly(A) signal: SV40 polyadenylation signal
   2469..2537    -  CDS            large T antigen (fragment): large T antigen from SV40 (simian virus 40)
   2561..2594    +  protein_bind   loxP: Cre-mediated recombination occurs in the 8-bp core sequence (GCATACAT). Cre recombinase
   2604..2651    +  promoter       EM7 promoter: synthetic bacterial promoter&nbsp
   2683..3474    +  CDS            neo: KKA2_KLEPN - Also known as kan, nptII. Experimental evidence at protein level: Swiss-Prot protein existence level 1. Resistance to kanamycin, neomycin, paromomycin, ribostamycin, butirosin and gentamicin B. From Klebsiella pneumoniae.
   3635..4223    -  rep_origin     ori: high-copy-number ColE1/pMB1/pBR322/pUC origin of replication
   4349..4397    -  polyA_signal   poly(A) signal: synthetic polyadenylation signal
   4421..4819    -  CDS            BSD: blasticidin S deaminase; Aspergillus terreus BSD; confers resistance to blasticidin
   4850..5207    -  promoter       SV40 promoter: SV40 enhancer and early promoter
>Addgene plasmid #211216 | pBiT3.1-N_MLST8:1-326 | addgene full sequence | sequence record 425910 | Addgene NGS Result
AAGACGCGTTAATTAAGACGTCGGCAGTGAAAAAAATGCTTTATTTGTGAAATTTGTGATGCTATTGCTT
TATTTGTAACCATTATAAGCTGCAATAAACAAGTTAACAACAACAATTGCATTCATTTTATGTTTCAGGT
TCAGGGGGAGGTGTGGGAGGTTTTTTAAAGCAAGTAAAACCTCTACAAATGTGGTATGGCTGATTATGAT
CCGCGGCCGCAATACGTCGACGTTATCAGCTGACTTCGTACGAGAGCCTAGGATTATGGCGCGCCACTAG
TTATTAATAGTAATCAATTACGGGGTCATTAGTTCATAGCCCATATATGGAGTTCCGCGTTACATAACTT
ACGGTAAATGGCCCGCCTGGCTGACCGCCCAACGACCCCCGCCCATTGACGTCAATAATGACGTATGTTC
CCATAGTAACGCCAATAGGGACTTTCCATTGACGTCAATGGGTGGAGTATTTACGGTAAACTGCCCACTT
GGCAGTACATCAAGTGTATCATATGCCAAGTCCGCCCCCTATTGACGTCAATGACGGTAAATGGCCCGCC
TGGCATTATGCCCAGTACATGACCTTACGGGACTTTCCTACTTGGCAGTACATCTACGTATTAGTCATCG
CTATTACCATGGTGATGCGGTTTTGGCAGTACACCAATGGGCGTGGATAGCGGTTTGACTCACGGGGATT
TCCAAGTCTCCACCCCATTGACGTCAATGGGAGTTTGTTTTGGCACCAAAATCAACGGGACTTTCCAAAA
TGTCGTAATAACCCCGCCCCGTTGACGCAAATGGGCGGTAGGCGTGTACGGTGGGAGGTCTATATAAGCA
GAGCTGGTTTAGTGAACCGTCAGATCACTAGAATCTTTATTGCGGTAGTTTATCACAGTTAAATTGCTAA
CGCAGTCAGTGCTTCTGACACAACAGTCTCGAACTTAAGCTGCAGAAGTTGGTCGTGAGGCACTGGGCAG
GTAAGTATCAAGGTTACAAGACAGGTTTAAGGAGACCAATAGAAACTGGGCTTGTCGAGACAGAGAAGAC
TCTTGCGTTTCTGATAGGCACCTATTGGTCTTACTGACATCCACTTTGCCTTTCTCTCCACAGGTGTCCA
CTCCCAGTTCAATTACAGCTCTTAAGGCTAGAGTATTAATACGACTCACTATAGGGGTTAGCGATCGCCA
TGGTGAGCGGCTGGCGGCTGTTCAAGAAGATTAGCGGGAGCTCCGGTGGCTCGAGCGGTATGAACACCTC
CCCAGGCACGGTGGGCAGTGACCCGGTCATCCTGGCCACTGCAGGCTACGACCACACCGTGCGCTTCTGG
CAGGCCCACAGCGGCATCTGCACCCGGACGGTGCAGCACCAGGACTCCCAGGTGAATGCCTTGGAGGTCA
CACCGGACCGCAGCATGATTGCTGCTGCAGGTTACCAGCACATCCGCATGTATGATCTCAACTCCAATAA
CCCTAACCCCATCATCAGCTACGACGGCGTCAACAAGAACATCGCGTCTGTGGGCTTCCACGAAGACGGC
CGCTGGATGTACACGGGCGGCGAGGACTGCACAGCCAGGATCTGGGACCTCAGGTCCCGGAACCTGCAGT
GCCAGCGGATCTTCCAGGTGAACGCACCCATTAACTGCGTGTGCCTGCACCCCAACCAGGCAGAGCTCAT
CGTGGGTGACCAGAGCGGGGCTATCCACATCTGGGACTTGAAAACAGACCACAACGAGCAGCTGATCCCT
GAGCCCGAGGTCTCCATCACGTCCGCCCACATCGATCCCGACGCCAGCTACATGGCAGCTGTCAATAGCA
CCGGAAACTGCTATGTCTGGAATCTGACGGGGGGCATTGGTGACGAGGTGACCCAGCTCATCCCCAAGAC
TAAGATCCCTGCCCACACGCGCTACGCCCTGCAGTGTCGCTTCAGCCCCGACTCCACGCTCCTCGCCACC
TGCTCGGCTGATCAGACGTGCAAGATCTGGAGGACGTCCAACTTCTCCCTGATGACGGAGCTGAGCATCA
AGAGCGGCAACCCCGGGGAGTCCTCCCGCGGCTGGATGTGGGGCTGCGCCTTCTCGGGGGACTCCCAGTA
CATCGTCACTGCTTCCTCGGACAACCTGGCCCGGCTCTGGTGTGTGGAGACTGGAGAGATCAAGAGAGAG
TATGGCGGCCACCAGAAGGCTGTTGTCTGCCTGGCCTTCAATGACAGTGTGCTGGGCTAATCTAGAGGTC
AAGCTTCGGGGGTTTAAACCTGCAGGCATGCAAGCTGATTTGGCTGCTGCCACCGCTGAGCAAGGCCGCT
TCGAGCAGACATGATAAGATACATTGATGAGTTTGGACAAACCACAACTAGAATGCAGTGAAAAAAATGC
TTTATTTGTGAAATTTGTGATGCTATTGCTTTATTTGTAACCATTATAAGCTGCAATAAACAAGTTAACA
ACAACAATTGCATTCATTTTATGTTTCAGGTTCAGGGGGAGATGTGGGAGGTTTTTTTAAGCAAGTAAAA
CCTCTACAAATGTGGTAAAATCTTAATTAAGACTTCTAATATAACTTCGTATAGCATACATTATACGAAG
TTATGGTTCCACTGTTGACAATTAATCATCGGCATAGTATATCGGCATAGTATAATACGACAAGGTGAGG
AACTAAACCCAGGAGGCAGATCATGATTGAACAAGATGGATTGCACGCAGGTTCTCCGGCCGCTTGGGTG
GAGAGGCTATTCGGCTATGACTGGGCACAACAGACAATCGGCTGCTCTGATGCCGCCGTGTTCCGGCTGT
CAGCGCAGGGGCGCCCGGTTCTTTTTGTCAAGACCGACCTGTCCGGTGCCCTGAATGAACTGCAGGACGA
GGCAGCGCGGCTATCGTGGCTGGCCACGACGGGCGTTCCTTGCGCAGCTGTGCTCGACGTTGTCACTGAA
GCGGGAAGGGACTGGCTGCTATTGGGCGAAGTGCCGGGGCAGGATCTCCTGTCATCTCACCTTGCTCCTG
CCGAGAAAGTATCCATCATGGCTGATGCAATGCGGCGGCTGCATACGCTTGATCCGGCTACCTGCCCATT
CGACCACCAAGCGAAACATCGCATCGAGCGAGCACGTACTCGGATGGAAGCCGGTCTTGTCGATCAGGAT
GATCTGGACGAAGAGCATCAGGGGCTCGCGCCAGCCGAACTGTTCGCCAGGCTCAAGGCGCGCATGCCCG
ACGGCGAGGATCTCGTCGTGACCCATGGCGATGCCTGCTTGCCGAATATCATGGTGGAAAATGGCCGCTT
TTCTGGATTCATCGACTGTGGCCGGCTGGGTGTGGCGGACCGCTATCAGGACATAGCGTTGGCTACCCGT
GATATTGCTGAAGAGCTTGGCGGCGAATGGGCTGACCGCTTCCTCGTGCTTTACGGTATCGCCGCTCCCG
ATTCGCAGCGCATCGCCTTCTATCGCCTTCTTGACGAGTTCTTCTGATTCGAAATGACCGACCAAGCGAC
GCCCAACCGGTATCAGCTCACTCAAAGGCGGTAATACGGTTATCCACAGAATCAGGGGATAACGCAGGAA
AGAACATGTGAGCAAAAGGCCAGCAAAAGGCCAGGAACCGTAAAAAGGCCGCGTTGCTGGCGTTTTTCCA
TAGGCTCCGCCCCCCTGACGAGCATCACAAAAATCGACGCTCAAGTCAGAGGTGGCGAAACCCGACAGGA
CTATAAAGATACCAGGCGTTTCCCCCTGGAAGCTCCCTCGTGCGCTCTCCTGTTCCGACCCTGCCGCTTA
CCGGATACCTGTCCGCCTTTCTCCCTTCGGGAAGCGTGGCGCTTTCTCATAGCTCACGCTGTAGGTATCT
CAGTTCGGTGTAGGTCGTTCGCTCCAAGCTGGGCTGTGTGCACGAACCCCCCGTTCAGCCCGACCGCTGC
GCCTTATCCGGTAACTATCGTCTTGAGTCCAACCCGGTAAGACACGACTTATCGCCACTGGCAGCAGCCA
CTGGTAACAGGATTAGCAGAGCGAGGTATGTAGGCGGTGCTACAGAGTTCTTGAAGTGGTGGCCTAACTA
CGGCTACACTAGAAGGACAGTATTTGGTATCTGCGCTCTGCTGAAGCCAGTTACCTTCGGAAAAAGAGTT
GGTAGCTCTTGATCCGGCAAACAAACCACCGCTGGTAGCGGTGGTTTTTTTGTTTGCAAGCAGCAGATTA
CGCGCAGAAAAAAAGGATTTCAAGAAGATCCTTTGATCTTTTCTACGGGGTCTGACGCTCAGTGGAACGA
AAACTCACGTTAAGGGATTTTGGTCATGAGATTATCAAAAAGGATCTTCACCTAGATCCTTTTATAGTCC
GGAATCGTCACACAAAAAACCAACACACAGATGTAATGAAAATAAAGATATTTTATTGCGGCCATCGTGA
TGGCTAGAGTTTAGCCCTCCCACACATAACCAGAGGGCAGCAATTCACGAATCCCAACTGCCGTCGGCTG
TCCATCACTGTCCTTCACTATGGCTTTGATCCCAGGATGCAGATCGAGAAGCACCTGTCGGCACCGTCCG
CAGGGGCTCAAGATGCCCCTGTTCTCATTTCCGATCGCGACGATACAAGTCAGGTTGCCAGCTGCCGCAG
CAGCAGCAGTGCCCAGCACCACGAGTTCTGCACAAGGTCCCCCAGTAAAATGATATACATTGACACCAGT
GAAGATGCGGCCGTCGCTAGAGAGAGCTGCGCTGGCGACGCTGTAGTCTTCAGAGATGGGGATGCTGTTG
ATTGTAGCCGTTGCTCTTTCAATGAGGGTGGATTCTTCTTGAGACAAAGGCTTGGCCATGGTGGCGCTAG
TGTCAGAAGAATCGAGCTTTTTGCAAAAGCCTAGGCCTCCAAAAAAGCCTCCTCACTACTTCTGGAATAG
CTCAGAGGCCGAGGCGGCCTCGGCCTCTGCATAAATAAAAAAAATTAGTCAGCCATGGGGCGGAGAATGG
GCGGAACTGGGCGGAGTTAGGGGCGGGATGGGCGGAGTTAGGGGCGGGACTATGGTTGCTGACTAATTGA
GATGCATGCTTTGCATACTTCTGCCTGCTGGGGAGCCTGGGGACTTTCCACACCTGGTTGCTGACTAATT
GAGATGCATGCTTTGCATACTTCTGCCTGCTGGGGAGCCTGGGGACTTTCCACACCCTAACTGACACACA
TTCCACAGCTGGTTCTTTCCGCCTCAGAAGGTACCTAACCAAGTTCCTCTTTCAGAGGTTATTTCAGGCC
ATGGTGCTGCGC
