>Addgene plasmid #211216 | pBiT3.1-N_MLST8:1-326 | depositor partial sequence | sequence record 411910 | Insert sequence
ATGAACACCTCCCCAGGCACGGTGGGCAGTGACCCGGTCATCCTGGCCACTGCAGGCTACGACCACACCG
TGCGCTTCTGGCAGGCCCACAGCGGCATCTGCACCCGGACGGTGCAGCACCAGGACTCCCAGGTGAATGC
CTTGGAGGTCACACCGGACCGCAGCATGATTGCTGCTGCAGGTTACCAGCACATCCGCATGTATGATCTC
AACTCCAATAACCCTAACCCCATCATCAGCTACGACGGCGTCAACAAGAACATCGCGTCTGTGGGCTTCC
ACGAAGACGGCCGCTGGATGTACACGGGCGGCGAGGACTGCACAGCCAGGATCTGGGACCTCAGGTCCCG
GAACCTGCAGTGCCAGCGGATCTTCCAGGTGAACGCACCCATTAACTGCGTGTGCCTGCACCCCAACCAG
GCAGAGCTCATCGTGGGTGACCAGAGCGGGGCTATCCACATCTGGGACTTGAAAACAGACCACAACGAGC
AGCTGATCCCTGAGCCCGAGGTCTCCATCACGTCCGCCCACATCGATCCCGACGCCAGCTACATGGCAGC
TGTCAATAGCACCGGAAACTGCTATGTCTGGAATCTGACGGGGGGCATTGGTGACGAGGTGACCCAGCTC
ATCCCCAAGACTAAGATCCCTGCCCACACGCGCTACGCCCTGCAGTGTCGCTTCAGCCCCGACTCCACGC
TCCTCGCCACCTGCTCGGCTGATCAGACGTGCAAGATCTGGAGGACGTCCAACTTCTCCCTGATGACGGA
GCTGAGCATCAAGAGCGGCAACCCCGGGGAGTCCTCCCGCGGCTGGATGTGGGGCTGCGCCTTCTCGGGG
GACTCCCAGTACATCGTCACTGCTTCCTCGGACAACCTGGCCCGGCTCTGGTGTGTGGAGACTGGAGAGA
TCAAGAGAGAGTATGGCGGCCACCAGAAGGCTGTTGTCTGCCTGGCCTTCAATGACAGTGTGCTGGGC
